>Addgene plasmid #16172 | pENTR-COIL | addgene partial sequence | sequence record 22475 | M13F
TGCATATGATTTNTTTTGACTGATAGTGACCTGNTTCGTTGCAACAAATTGATGAGCAATGCTTTTTTAT
AATGCCAACTTTGTACAAAAAAGTTGGCATGGCAGCTTCCGAGACGGTTAGGCTACGGCTTCAATTTGAT
TACCCGCCGCCAGCTACCCCGCACTGTACGGCCTTCTGGCTTCTGGTCGACTTGAACAGATGCCGAGTCG
TCACAGATCTCATTAGTCTCATCCGCCAGCGCTTCGGCTTCAGTTCTGGGGCCTTCCTAGGCCTCTACCT
GGAGGGGGGGCTCTTGCCCCCCGCCGAGAGCGCGCGCCTTGTGAGAGACAACGACTGCCTCAGAGTTAAA
TTAGAAGAGAGAGGAGTTGCTGAGAATTCTGTAGTCATCAGTAATGGTGACATTAATTTATCTCTTAGAA
AAGCAAAGAAGCGGGCATTTCAGTTAGAGGAGGGTGAAGAAACTGAACCAGATTGCAAATATTCAAAGAA
GCATTGGAAGAGTCGAGAGAACAATAACAATAATGAGAAGGTCTTGGATCTGGAACCAAAAGCTGTCACA
GATCAGACTGTCAGCAAAAAAAACAAGAGAAAAAATAAAGCAACCTGTGGCACAGTGGGTGATGATAACG
AAGAGGCCAAAAGAAAATCACCAAAGAAAAAGGAGAAATGTGAATATAAAAAAAAGGCTAAGAATCCCAT
NCCANCGAAGNANGGNNNNAAATGGCCATCAAATTNTNCCNAAGGTNTNNAANCCCTTTNAACAAAGAAG
NATGAGGTTCCAAAANCCATCCCCCGATNANCTGGANNCTCGGGGNCCCAATCTTGGGGNATNCAAATCC
CGTTTAGAACCNCAAACGNAN
