[The description below was written by a language model from this plasmid's Addgene catalogue record.]
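Description:
pENTR-COIL is a Gateway Entry clone carrying the full-length human coilin (COIL, also known as p80-coilin or CLN80) open reading frame, an insert of about 1.7 kb, in the pDONR223 donor backbone (about 5 kb before recombination). It is maintained in standard E. coli cloning strains such as DH5alpha as a high-copy plasmid under spectinomycin selection. The record lists the vector type as mammalian expression. However, an Entry clone of this kind normally has no eukaryotic promoter, and none is recorded here. The plasmid is therefore best regarded as a shuttle source of the ORF rather than an expression construct in its own right.

The coilin cDNA was PCR-amplified with primers bearing attB recombination sequences and transferred into pDONR223 by a BP reaction. This reaction consumes the vector's attP1 and attP2 sites, which the record notes as destroyed, and in the standard Gateway scheme leaves the ORF flanked by attL sites. These sites allow directional, in-frame transfer by LR recombination into any compatible Destination vector. The reverse primer omits the native stop codon, so the ORF can be fused to C-terminal tags or domains as well as N-terminal ones. A stop codon must then be supplied by the destination vector. M13 forward and reverse primer sites flank the insert for sequence verification.

The clone was deposited in connection with a large-scale study mapping a protein–protein interaction network for human inherited ataxias and Purkinje cell degeneration disorders. In such work, Entry clones are moved into assay vectors for interaction screening. No feature table was supplied, so other backbone elements cannot be detailed here.
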