Addgene plasmid #16172: pENTR-COIL
Depositing lab: Huda Zoghbi. Depositing organization: Baylor College of Medicine. Publication: A protein-protein interaction network for human inherited ataxias and disorders of Purkinje cell degeneration. Lim J, Hao T, Shaw C, Patel AJ, Szabo G, Rual JF, Fisk CJ, Li N, Smolyar A, Hill DE, Barabasi AL, Vidal M, Zoghbi HY. Cell. 2006 May 19. 125(4):801-14. 10.1016/j.cell.2006.03.032 PubMed 16713569.
Backbone
  Vector backbone: pDONR223
  Backbone size w/o insert (bp): 5005
  Vector type: Mammalian Expression
Growth in bacteria
  Bacterial resistance: Spectinomycin, 50 μg/mL
  Growth temperature: 37°C
  Growth strain: DH5alpha
  Copy number: High Copy
Gene/Insert
  Gene/Insert name: Coilin (alt name: COIL)
  Species: H. sapiens (human)
  Insert size (bp): 1728
  Entrez Gene: COIL (a.k.a. CLN80, p80-coilin)
  Cloning method: Gateway Cloning; 5′ cloning site attP1 (destroyed during cloning); 3′ cloning site attP2 (destroyed during cloning)
  Sequencing primers: 5′ M13F; 3′ M13R
Terms and licenses: Academic/Nonprofit Terms; Industry Terms: Not Available to Industry
Depositor comments: Full-length human cDNAs were amplified using PCR primers and cloned into the pDONR223 "Donor" vector using the Gateway system as described (Rual et al., 2004), resulting in "Entry" clones. Reverse primers do not include stop codons. Forward primer: 5'-GGGGACAACTTTGTACAAAAAAGTTGGC ATGGCAGCTTCCGAGACGG-3'. Reverse primer: 5'-GGGGACAACTTTGTACAAGAAAGTTGG GGCAGGTTCTGTACTTGATGT-3'.
How to cite: pENTR-COIL was a gift from Huda Zoghbi (Addgene plasmid # 16172 ; http://n2t.net/addgene:16172 ; RRID:Addgene_16172)
